Addgene plasmid #82211: pDONR223_FYN_WT
Purpose: Gateway Donor vector containing FYN , part of the Target Accelerator Plasmid Collection.
Depositing lab: Jesse Boehm & William Hahn & David Root. Depositing organization: Broad Institute. Publication: Systematic Functional Interrogation of Rare Cancer Variants Identifies Oncogenic Alleles. Kim E, Ilic N, Shrestha Y, Zou L, Kamburov A, Zhu C, Yang X, Lubonja R, Tran N, Nguyen C, Lawrence MS, Piccioni F, Bagul M, Doench JG, Chouinard CR, Wu X, Hogstrom L, Natoli T, Tamayo P, Horn H, Corsello SM, Lage K, Root DE, Subramanian A, Golub TR, Getz G, Boehm JS, Hahn WC. Cancer Discov. 2016 Jul;6(7):714-26. doi: 10.1158/2159-8290.CD-16-0160. Epub 2016 May 4. PubMed 27147599.
Backbone
  Vector backbone: pDONR223
  Backbone manufacturer: Invitrogen
  Backbone size w/o insert (bp): 2790
  Vector type: Gateway Entry vector
Growth in bacteria
  Bacterial resistance: Spectinomycin, 50 μg/mL
  Growth temperature: 37°C
  Growth strain: DH5alpha
  Copy number: High Copy
Gene/Insert
  Gene/Insert name: FYN
  Species: H. sapiens (human)
  Mutation: WT
  GenBank ID: NM_153048.3
  Entrez Gene: FYN (a.k.a. SLK, SYN, p59-FYN)
  Promoter: None
  Cloning method: Gateway Cloning
  Sequencing primers: 5′ M13pUC-fwd; 3′ M13-Rev
Terms and licenses: Academic/Nonprofit Terms; Industry Terms: Not Available to Industry
Depositor comments: Open state: NO stop codon immediately follows insert. Supporting reference: Systematic morphological profiling of human gene and allele function via Cell Painting. Rohban MH, et al. Elife. 2017, Mar 18;6. pii: e24060. PubMed PMID 28315521
How to cite: pDONR223_FYN_WT was a gift from Jesse Boehm & William Hahn & David Root (Addgene plasmid # 82211 ; http://n2t.net/addgene:82211 ; RRID:Addgene_82211)
