[The description below was written by a language model from this plasmid's Addgene catalogue record and the feature table of its GenBank file.]
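Description:
pDONR223_FYN_WT is a Gateway entry clone built on the Invitrogen pDONR223 backbone and carrying the wild-type human FYN open reading frame, which encodes a Src-family non-receptor tyrosine kinase. The 4,236 bp circular plasmid is propagated in E. coli from a high-copy ColE1/pUC-type origin. It is selected through the aadA gene, whose aminoglycoside adenylyltransferase product confers resistance to spectinomycin and streptomycin. The rrnB T1 and T2 transcription terminators lie upstream of the cloning region, where they insulate the insert from read-through transcription originating in the backbone.

The feature table does not annotate the FYN coding sequence itself, but the insert occupies the interval between the attL1 and attL2 recombination sites. These sites allow directional transfer of the insert into any attR-containing destination vector by an LR Clonase reaction. The record lists no promoter for the insert, so this plasmid serves as a shuttle and archival clone rather than an expression construct. The only promoter annotated is a T7 promoter just outside attL2, oriented back toward the insert. M13 forward and reverse primer sites flank the att cassette for sequence verification.

The depositor notes that the ORF is in the "open" configuration, with no stop codon immediately after the insert. After recombination, the coding sequence can therefore read through into a C-terminal tag or fusion partner supplied by the destination vector. The clone belongs to the Target Accelerator Plasmid Collection, which was assembled for systematic functional testing of cancer-associated alleles. There it provides the wild-type reference against which FYN variants can be compared once moved into expression vectors.
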