LOCUS       Exported 4236 bp ds-DNA circular SYN 12-MAY-2021
DEFINITION  Gateway Donor vector containing FYN , part of the Target Accelerator
            Plasmid Collection..
ACCESSION   .
VERSION     .
KEYWORDS    pDONR223_FYN_WT
SOURCE      synthetic DNA construct
  ORGANISM  synthetic DNA construct
REFERENCE   1 (bases 1 to 4236)
  AUTHORS   Kim E, Ilic N, Shrestha Y, Zou L, Kamburov A, Zhu C, Yang X, Lubonja
            R, Tran N, Nguyen C, Lawrence MS, Piccioni F, Bagul M, Doench JG,
            Chouinard CR, Wu X, Hogstrom L, Natoli T, Tamayo P, Horn H, Corsello
            SM, Lage K, Root DE, Subramanian A, Golub TR, Getz G, Boehm JS, Hahn
            WC
  TITLE     Systematic Functional Interrogation of Rare Cancer Variants
            Identifies Oncogenic Alleles.
  JOURNAL   Cancer Discov. 2016 Jul;6(7):714-26. doi:
            10.1158/2159-8290.CD-16-0160. Epub 2016 May 4.
  PUBMED    27147599
REFERENCE   2 (bases 1 to 4236)
  AUTHORS   .
  TITLE     Direct Submission
  JOURNAL   Exported May 12, 2021 from SnapGene Server 1.1.58
            http://www.snapgene.com
FEATURES             Location/Qualifiers
     source          1..4236
                     /organism="synthetic DNA construct"
                     /mol_type="other DNA"
     primer_bind     43..65
                     /label=M13/pUC Forward
                     /note="In lacZ gene"
     primer_bind     57..74
                     /label=M13 Forward
                     /note="In lacZ gene. Also called M13-F20 or M13 (-21)
                     Forward"
     primer_bind     58..74
                     /label=M13 fwd
                     /note="common sequencing primer, one of multiple similar
                     variants"
     protein_bind    90..189
                     /gene="mutant version of attL"
                     /label=attL1
                     /bound_moiety="LR Clonase(TM)"
                     /note="recombination site for the Gateway(R) LR reaction"
     protein_bind    complement(1636..1735)
                     /gene="mutant version of attL"
                     /label=attL2
                     /bound_moiety="LR Clonase(TM)"
                     /note="recombination site for the Gateway(R) LR reaction"
     primer_bind     complement(1752..1771)
                     /label=T7
                     /note="T7 promoter, forward primer"
     promoter        complement(1753..1771)
                     /label=T7 promoter
                     /note="promoter for bacteriophage T7 RNA polymerase"
     primer_bind     complement(1776..1792)
                     /label=M13 rev
                     /note="common sequencing primer, one of multiple similar
                     variants"
     primer_bind     complement(1776..1792)
                     /label=M13 Reverse
                     /note="In lacZ gene. Also called M13-rev"
     CDS             2223..3014
                     /codon_start=1
                     /gene="aadA"
                     /product="aminoglycoside adenylyltransferase (Murphy,
                     1985)"
                     /label=SmR
                     /note="confers resistance to spectinomycin and
                     streptomycin"
                     /translation="MREAVIAEVSTQLSEVVGVIERHLEPTLLAVHLYGSAVDGGLKPH
                     SDIDLLVTVTVRLDETTRRALINDLLETSASPGESEILRAVEVTIVVHDDIIPWRYPAK
                     RELQFGEWQRNDILAGIFEPATIDIDLAILLTKAREHSVALVGPAAEELFDPVPEQDLF
                     EALNETLTLWNSPPDWAGDERNVVLTLSRIWYSAVTGKIAPKDVAADWAMERLPAQYQP
                     VILEARQAYLGQEEDRLASRADQLEEFVHYVKGEITKVVGK"
     rep_origin      3107..3695
                     /direction=RIGHT
                     /label=ori
                     /note="high-copy-number ColE1/pMB1/pBR322/pUC origin of
                     replication"
     primer_bind     3596..3615
                     /label=pBR322ori-F
                     /note="pBR322 origin, forward primer"
     primer_bind     3849..3866
                     /label=L4440
                     /note="L4440 vector, forward primer"
     terminator      4025..4052
                     /label=rrnB T2 terminator
                     /note="transcription terminator T2 from the E. coli rrnB
                     gene"
     terminator      4144..4230
                     /gene="Escherichia coli rrnB"
                     /label=rrnB T1 terminator
                     /note="transcription terminator T1 from the E. coli rrnB
                     gene"
ORIGIN
        1 ggcagttccc tactctcgcg ttaacgctag catggatgtt ttcccagtca cgacgttgta
       61 aaacgacggc cagtcttaag ctcgggcccc aaataatgat tttattttga ctgatagtga
      121 cctgttcgtt gcaacaaatt gatgagcaat gcttttttat aatgccaact ttgtacaaaa
      181 aagttggcat gggctgtgtg caatgtaagg ataaagaagc aacaaaactg acggaggaga
      241 gggacggcag cctgaaccag agctctgggt accgctatgg cacagacccc acccctcagc
      301 actaccccag cttcggtgtg acctccatcc ccaactacaa caacttccac gcagccgggg
      361 gccaaggact caccgtcttt ggaggtgtga actcttcgtc tcatacgggg accttgcgta
      421 cgagaggagg aacaggagtg acactctttg tggcccttta tgactatgaa gcacggacag
      481 aagatgacct gagttttcac aaaggagaaa aatttcaaat attgaacagc tcggaaggag
      541 attggtggga agcccgctcc ttgacaactg gagagacagg ttacattccc agcaattatg
      601 tggctccagt tgactctatc caggcagaag agtggtactt tggaaaactt ggccgaaaag
      661 atgctgagcg acagctattg tcctttggaa acccaagagg tacctttctt atccgcgaga
      721 gtgaaaccac caaaggtgcc tattcacttt ctatccgtga ttgggatgat atgaaaggag
      781 accatgtcaa acattataaa attcgcaaac ttgacaatgg tggatactac attaccaccc
      841 gggcccagtt tgaaacactt cagcagcttg tacaacatta ctcaggtacc tggaatggaa
      901 acacaaaagt agccataaag actcttaaac caggcacaat gtcccccgaa tcattccttg
      961 aggaagcgca gatcatgaag aagctgaagc acgacaagct ggtccagctc tatgcagtgg
     1021 tgtctgagga gcccatctac atcgtcaccg agtatatgaa caaaggaagt ttactggatt
     1081 tcttaaaaga tggagaagga agagctctga aattaccaaa tcttgtggac atggcagcac
     1141 aggtggctgc aggaatggct tacatcgagc gcatgaatta tatccataga gatctgcgat
     1201 cagcaaacat tctagtgggg aatggactca tatgcaagat tgctgacttc ggattggccc
     1261 gattgataga agacaatgag tacacagcaa gacaaggtgc aaagttcccc atcaagtgga
     1321 cggcccccga ggcagccctg tacgggaggt tcacaatcaa gtctgacgtg tggtcttttg
     1381 gaatcttact cacagagctg gtcaccaaag gaagagtgcc atacccaggc atgaacaacc
     1441 gggaggtgct ggagcaggtg gagcgaggct acaggatgcc ctgcccgcag gactgcccca
     1501 tctctctgca tgagctcatg atccactgct ggaaaaagga ccctgaagaa cgccccactt
     1561 ttgagtactt gcagagcttc ctggaagact actttaccgc gacagagccc cagtaccaac
     1621 ctggtgaaaa cctgtaccca actttcttgt acaaagttgg cattataaga aagcattgct
     1681 tatcaatttg ttgcaacgaa caggtcacta tcagtcaaaa taaaatcatt atttgccatc
     1741 cagctgatat cccctatagt gagtcgtatt acatggtcat agctgtttcc tggcagctct
     1801 ggcccgtgtc tcaaaatctc tgatgttaca ttgcacaaga taaaaatata tcatcatgcc
     1861 tcctctagac cagccaggac agaaatgcct cgacttcgct gctacccaag gttgccgggt
     1921 gacgcacacc gtggaaacgg atgaaggcac gaacccagtg gacataagcc tgttcggttc
     1981 gtaagctgta atgcaagtag cgtatgcgct cacgcaactg gtccagaacc ttgaccgaac
     2041 gcagcggtgg taacggcgca gtggcggttt tcatggcttg ttatgactgt ttttttgggg
     2101 tacagtctat gcctcgggca tccaagcagc aagcgcgtta cgccgtgggt cgatgtttga
     2161 tgttatggag cagcaacgat gttacgcagc agggcagtcg ccctaaaaca aagttaaaca
     2221 ttatgaggga agcggtgatc gccgaagtat cgactcaact atcagaggta gttggcgtca
     2281 tcgagcgcca tctcgaaccg acgttgctgg ccgtacattt gtacggctcc gcagtggatg
     2341 gcggcctgaa gccacacagt gatattgatt tgctggttac ggtgaccgta aggcttgatg
     2401 aaacaacgcg gcgagctttg atcaacgacc ttttggaaac ttcggcttcc cctggagaga
     2461 gcgagattct ccgcgctgta gaagtcacca ttgttgtgca cgacgacatc attccgtggc
     2521 gttatccagc taagcgcgaa ctgcaatttg gagaatggca gcgcaatgac attcttgcag
     2581 gtatcttcga gccagccacg atcgacattg atctggctat cttgctgaca aaagcaagag
     2641 aacatagcgt tgccttggta ggtccagcgg cggaggaact ctttgatccg gttcctgaac
     2701 aggatctatt tgaggcgcta aatgaaacct taacgctatg gaactcgccg cccgactggg
     2761 ctggcgatga gcgaaatgta gtgcttacgt tgtcccgcat ttggtacagc gcagtaaccg
     2821 gcaaaatcgc gccgaaggat gtcgctgccg actgggcaat ggagcgcctg ccggcccagt
     2881 atcagcccgt catacttgaa gctagacagg cttatcttgg acaagaagaa gatcgcttgg
     2941 cctcgcgcgc agatcagttg gaagaatttg tccactacgt gaaaggcgag atcaccaagg
     3001 tagtcggcaa ataaccctcg agccacccat gaccaaaatc ccttaacgtg agttacgcgt
     3061 cgttccactg agcgtcagac cccgtagaaa agatcaaagg atcttcttga gatccttttt
     3121 ttctgcgcgt aatctgctgc ttgcaaacaa aaaaaccacc gctaccagcg gtggtttgtt
     3181 tgccggatca agagctacca actctttttc cgaaggtaac tggcttcagc agagcgcaga
     3241 taccaaatac tgttcttcta gtgtagccgt agttaggcca ccacttcaag aactctgtag
     3301 caccgcctac atacctcgct ctgctaatcc tgttaccagt ggctgctgcc agtggcgata
     3361 agtcgtgtct taccgggttg gactcaagac gatagttacc ggataaggcg cagcggtcgg
     3421 gctgaacggg gggttcgtgc acacagccca gcttggagcg aacgacctac accgaactga
     3481 gatacctaca gcgtgagcta tgagaaagcg ccacgcttcc cgaagggaga aaggcggaca
     3541 ggtatccggt aagcggcagg gtcggaacag gagagcgcac gagggagctt ccagggggaa
     3601 acgcctggta tctttatagt cctgtcgggt ttcgccacct ctgacttgag cgtcgatttt
     3661 tgtgatgctc gtcagggggg cggagcctat ggaaaaacgc cagcaacgcg gcctttttac
     3721 ggttcctggc cttttgctgg ccttttgctc acatgttctt tcctgcgtta tcccctgatt
     3781 ctgtggataa ccgtattacc gcctttgagt gagctgatac cgctcgccgc agccgaacga
     3841 ccgagcgcag cgagtcagtg agcgaggaag cggaagagcg cccaatacgc aaaccgcctc
     3901 tccccgcgcg ttggccgatt cattaatgca gctggcacga caggtttccc gactggaaag
     3961 cgggcagtga gcgcaacgca attaatacgc gtaccgctag ccaggaagag tttgtagaaa
     4021 cgcaaaaagg ccatccgtca ggatggcctt ctgcttagtt tgatgcctgg cagtttatgg
     4081 cgggcgtcct gcccgccacc ctccgggccg ttgcttcaca acgttcaaat ccgctcccgg
     4141 cggatttgtc ctactcagga gagcgttcac cgacaaacaa cagataaaac gaaaggccca
     4201 gtcttccgac tgagcctttc gttttatttg atgcct
//
