>Addgene plasmid #82211 | pDONR223_FYN_WT | depositor partial sequence | sequence record 155582 | Insert sequence
ATGGGCTGTGTGCAATGTAAGGATAAAGAAGCAACAAAACTGACGGAGGAGAGGGACGGCAGCCTGAACC
AGAGCTCTGGGTACCGCTATGGCACAGACCCCACCCCTCAGCACTACCCCAGCTTCGGTGTGACCTCCAT
CCCCAACTACAACAACTTCCACGCAGCCGGGGGCCAAGGACTCACCGTCTTTGGAGGTGTGAACTCTTCG
TCTCATACGGGGACCTTGCGTACGAGAGGAGGAACAGGAGTGACACTCTTTGTGGCCCTTTATGACTATG
AAGCACGGACAGAAGATGACCTGAGTTTTCACAAAGGAGAAAAATTTCAAATATTGAACAGCTCGGAAGG
AGATTGGTGGGAAGCCCGCTCCTTGACAACTGGAGAGACAGGTTACATTCCCAGCAATTATGTGGCTCCA
GTTGACTCTATCCAGGCAGAAGAGTGGTACTTTGGAAAACTTGGCCGAAAAGATGCTGAGCGACAGCTAT
TGTCCTTTGGAAACCCAAGAGGTACCTTTCTTATCCGCGAGAGTGAAACCACCAAAGGTGCCTATTCACT
TTCTATCCGTGATTGGGATGATATGAAAGGAGACCATGTCAAACATTATAAAATTCGCAAACTTGACAAT
GGTGGATACTACATTACCACCCGGGCCCAGTTTGAAACACTTCAGCAGCTTGTACAACATTACTCAGGTA
CCTGGAATGGAAACACAAAAGTAGCCATAAAGACTCTTAAACCAGGCACAATGTCCCCCGAATCATTCCT
TGAGGAAGCGCAGATCATGAAGAAGCTGAAGCACGACAAGCTGGTCCAGCTCTATGCAGTGGTGTCTGAG
GAGCCCATCTACATCGTCACCGAGTATATGAACAAAGGAAGTTTACTGGATTTCTTAAAAGATGGAGAAG
GAAGAGCTCTGAAATTACCAAATCTTGTGGACATGGCAGCACAGGTGGCTGCAGGAATGGCTTACATCGA
GCGCATGAATTATATCCATAGAGATCTGCGATCAGCAAACATTCTAGTGGGGAATGGACTCATATGCAAG
ATTGCTGACTTCGGATTGGCCCGATTGATAGAAGACAATGAGTACACAGCAAGACAAGGTGCAAAGTTCC
CCATCAAGTGGACGGCCCCCGAGGCAGCCCTGTACGGGAGGTTCACAATCAAGTCTGACGTGTGGTCTTT
TGGAATCTTACTCACAGAGCTGGTCACCAAAGGAAGAGTGCCATACCCAGGCATGAACAACCGGGAGGTG
CTGGAGCAGGTGGAGCGAGGCTACAGGATGCCCTGCCCGCAGGACTGCCCCATCTCTCTGCATGAGCTCA
TGATCCACTGCTGGAAAAAGGACCCTGAAGAACGCCCCACTTTTGAGTACTTGCAGAGCTTCCTGGAAGA
CTACTTTACCGCGACAGAGCCCCAGTACCAACCTGGTGAAAACCTG
